>Addgene plasmid #206161 | 8X PRE TK luc | addgene full sequence | sequence record 414738 | Addgene NGS Result
CTCTTCCGCTTCCTCGCTCACTGACTCGCTGCGCTCGGTCGTTCGGCTGCGGCGAGCGGTATCAGCTCAC
TCAAAGGCGGTAATACGGTTATCCACAGAATCAGGGGATAACGCAGGAAAGAACATGTGAGCAAAAGGCC
AGCAAAAGGCCAGGAACCGTAAAAAGGCCGCGTTGCTGGCGTTTTTCCATAGGCTCCGCCCCCCTGACGA
GCATCACAAAAATCGACGCTCAAGTCAGAGGTGGCGAAACCCGACAGGACTATAAAGATACCAGGCGTTT
CCCCCTGGAAGCTCCCTCGTGCGCTCTCCTGTTCCGACCCTGCCGCTTACCGGATACCTGTCCGCCTTTC
TCCCTTCGGGAAGCGTGGCGCTTTCTCATAGCTCACGCTGTAGGTATCTCAGTTCGGTGTAGGTCGTTCG
CTCCAAGCTGGGCTGTGTGCACGAACCCCCCGTTCAGCCCGACCGCTGCGCCTTATCCGGTAACTATCGT
CTTGAGTCCAACCCGGTAAGACACGACTTATCGCCACTGGCAGCAGCCACTGGTAACAGGATTAGCAGAG
CGAGGTATGTAGGCGGTGCTACAGAGTTCTTGAAGTGGTGGCCTAACTACGGCTACACTAGAAGAACAGT
ATTTGGTATCTGCGCTCTGCTGAAGCCAGTTACCTTCGGAAAAAGAGTTGGTAGCTCTTGATCCGGCAAA
CAAACCACCGCTGGTAGCGGTGGTTTTTTTGTTTGCAAGCAGCAGATTACGCGCAGAAAAAAAGGATCTC
AAGAAGATCCTTTGATCTTTTCTACGGGGTCTGACGCTCAGTGGAACGAAAACTCACGTTAAGGGATTTT
GGTCATGAGATTATCAAAAAGGATCTTCACCTAGATCCTTTTAAATTAAAAATGAAGTTTTAAATCAATC
TAAAGTATATATGAGTAAACTTGGTCTGACAGTTACCAATGCTTAATCAGTGAGGCACCTATCTCAGCGA
TCTGTCTATTTCGTTCATCCATAGTTGCCTGACTCCCCGTCGTGTAGATAACTACGATACGGGAGGGCTT
ACCATCTGGCCCCAGTGCTGCAATGATACCGCGAGACCCACGCTCACCGGCTCCAGATTTATCAGCAATA
AACCAGCCAGCCGGAAGGGCCGAGCGCAGAAGTGGTCCTGCAACTTTATCCGCCTCCATCCAGTCTATTA
ATTGTTGCCGGGAAGCTAGAGTAAGTAGTTCGCCAGTTAATAGTTTGCGCAACGTTGTTGCCATTGCTAC
AGGCATCGTGGTGTCACGCTCGTCGTTTGGTATGGCTTCATTCAGCTCCGGTTCCCAACGATCAAGGCGA
GTTACATGATCCCCCATGTTGTGCAAAAAAGCGGTTAGCTCCTTCGGTCCTCCGATCGTTGTCAGAAGTA
AGTTGGCCGCAGTGTTATCACTCATGGTTATGGCAGCACTGCATAATTCTCTTACTGTCATGCCATCCGT
AAGATGCTTTTCTGTGACTGGTGAGTACTCAACCAAGTCATTCTGAGAATAGTGTATGCGGCGACCGAGT
TGCTCTTGCCCGGCGTCAATACGGGATAATACCGCGCCACATAGCAGAACTTTAAAAGTGCTCATCATTG
GAAAACGTTCTTCGGGGCGAAAACTCTCAAGGATCTTACCGCTGTTGAGATCCAGTTCGATGTAACCCAC
TCGTGCACCCAACTGATCTTCAGCATCTTTTACTTTCACCAGCGTTTCTGGGTGAGCAAAAACAGGAAGG
CAAAATGCCGCAAAAAAGGGAATAAGGGCGACACGGAAATGTTGAATACTCATACTCTTCCTTTTTCAAT
ATTATTGAAGCATTTATCAGGGTTATTGTCTCATGAGCGGATACATATTTGAATGTATTTAGAAAAATAA
ACAAATAGGGGTTCCGCGCACATTTCCCCGAAAAGTGCCACCTGACGTCTAAGAAACCATTATTATCATG
ACATTAACCTATAAAAATAGGCGTATCACGAGGCCCTTTCGTCTCGCGCGTTTCGGTGATGACGGTGAAA
ACCTCTGACACATGCAGCTCCCGGAGACGGTCACAGCTTGTCTGTAAGCGGATGCCGGGAGCAGACAAGC
CCGTCAGGGCGCGTCAGCGGGTGTTGGCGGGTGTCGGGGCTGGCTTAACTATGCGGCATCAGAGCAGATT
GTACTGAGAGTGCACCATATGCGGTGTGAAATACCGCACAGATGCGTAAGGAGAAAATACCGCATCAGGC
GATTCCAACATCCAATAAATCATACAGGCAAGGCAAAGAA
[83 nt withheld, positions 2281-2363]
GGGAGAAGCCTTTATTTCAACGCAA
[44 nt withheld, positions 2389-2432]
TGAGTAATGTGTAGGT
[44 nt withheld, positions 2449-2492]
A
[69 nt withheld, positions 2494-2562]
CTACAAAGGCTATCAGGTCATTGCCTGAG
[100 nt withheld, positions 2592-2691]
AGATTGTATAAGCAAATATTTAAATTGTAAGCGTTAATATTTTGTTAAAATTCGCGTTAAATTTTTGTTA
AATCAGCTCATTTTTTAACCAATAGGCCGAAATCGGCAAAATCCCTTATAAATCAAAAGAATAGACCGAG
ATAGGGT
[37 nt withheld, positions 2839-2875]
AAAGAACGTGGACTCCAACGTCAAAGG
[49 nt withheld, positions 2903-2951]
T
[91 nt withheld, positions 2953-3043]
G
[378 nt withheld, positions 3045-3422]
G
[38 nt withheld, positions 3424-3461]
GGAATCGCCATTCGCCATTCAGGCTGCGCAACTGTTGGGAAGGGCGATCGGTGCGGGCCTCTTCGCTATT
ACGCCAGCTGGCGAAAGGGGGATGTGCTGCAAGGCGATTAAGTTGGGTAACGCCAGGGTTTTCCCAGTCA
CGACGTTGTAAAACGACGGCCAGTGCCAAGCTTGCATGCCTGCAGGTCGACTCTAGAGGATCTGTAGCTA
GAACATCCTGTACAGTATCCGTAGCTAGAACATCCTGTACAGGATCTGTAGCTAGAACATCCTGTACAGT
ATCCGTAGCTAGAACATCCTGTACAGGATCTGTAGCTAGAACATCCTGTACAGTATCCGTAGCTAGAACA
TCCTGTACAGGATCTGTAGCTAGAACATCCTGTACAGTATCCGTAGCTAGAACATCCTGTACAGGATCCG
GCCCCGCCCAGCGTCTTGTCATTGGCGAATTCGAACACGCAGATGCAGTCGGGGCGGCGCGGTCCGAGGT
CCACTTCGCATATTAAGGTGACGCGTGTGGCCTCGAACACCGAGCGACCCTGCAGCGACCCGCTTAACAG
CGTCAACAGCGTGCCGCAGATCTCGAGGAGCTTGGCATTCCGGTACTGTTGGTAAAATGGAAGACGCCAA
AAACATAAAGAAAGGCCCGGCGCCATTCTATCCTCTAGAGGATGGAACCGCTGGAGAGCAACTGCATAAG
GCTATGAAGAGATACGCCCTGGTTCCTGGAACAATTGCTTTTACAGATGCACATATCGAGGTGAACATCA
CGTACGCGGAATACTTCGAAATGTCCGTTCGGTTGGCAGAAGCTATGAAACGATATGGGCTGAATACAAA
TCACAGAATCGTCGTATGCAGTGAAAACTCTCTTCAATTCTTTATGCCGGTGTTGGGCGCGTTATTTATC
GGAGTTGCAGTTGCGCCCGCGAACGACATTTATAATGAACGTGAATTGCTCAACAGTATGAACATTTCGC
AGCCTACCGTAGTGTTTGTTTCCAAAAAGGGGTTGCAAAAAATTTTGAACGTGCAAAAAAAATTACCAAT
AATCCAGAAAATTATTATCATGGATTCTAAAACGGATTACCAGGGATTTCAGTCGATGTACACGTTCGTC
ACATCTCATCTACCTCCCGGTTTTAATGAATACGATTTTGTACCAGAGTCCTTTGATCGTGACAAAACAA
TTGCACTGATAATGAATTCCTCTGGATCTACTGGGTTACCTAAGGGTGTGGCCCTTCCGCATAGAACTGC
CTGCGTCAGATTCTCGCATGCCAGAGATCCTATTTTTGGCAATCAAATCATTCCGGATACTGCGATTTTA
AGTGTTGTTCCATTCCATCACGGTTTTGGAATGTTTACTACACTCGGATATTTGATATGTGGATTTCGAG
TCGTCTTAATGTATAGATTTGAAGAAGAGCTGTTTTTACGATCCCTTCAGGATTACAAAATTCAAAGTGC
GTTGCTAGTACCAACCCTATTTTCATTCTTCGCCAAAAGCACTCTGATTGACAAATACGATTTATCTAAT
TTACACGAAATTGCTTCTGGGGGCGCACCTCTTTCGAAAGAAGTCGGGGAAGCGGTTGCAAAACGCTTCC
ATCTTCCAGGGATACGACAAGGATATGGGCTCACTGAGACTACATCAGCTATTCTGATTACACCCGAGGG
GGATGATAAACCGGGCGCGGTCGGTAAAGTTGTTCCATTTTTTGAAGCGAAGGTTGTGGATCTGGATACC
GGGAAAACGCTGGGCGTTAATCAGAGAGGCGAATTATGTGTCAGAGGACCTATGATTATGTCCGGTTATG
TAAACAATCCGGAAGCGACCAACGCCTTGATTGACAAGGATGGATGGCTACATTCTGGAGACATAGCTTA
CTGGGACGAAGACGAACACTTCTTCATAGTTGACCGCTTGAAGTCTTTAATTAAATACAAAGGATATCAG
GTGGCCCCCGCTGAATTGGAATCGATATTGTTACAACACCCCAACATCTTCGACGCGGGCGTGGCAGGTC
TTCCCGACGATGACGCCGGTGAACTTCCCGCCGCCGTTGTTGTTTTGGAGCACGGAAAGACGATGACGGA
AAAAGAGATCGTGGATTACGTCGCCAGTCAAGTAACAACCGCGAAAAAGTTGCGCGGAGGAGTTGTGTTT
GTGGACGAAGTACCGAAAGGTCTTACCGGAAAACTCGACGCAAGAAAAATCAGAGAGATCCTCATAAAGG
CCAAGAAGGGCGGAAAGTCCAAATTGTAAAATGTAACTGTATTCAGCGATGACGAAATTCTTAGCTATTG
TAATACTCTAGAGGATCTTTGTGAAGGAACCTTACTTCTGTGGTGTGACATAATTGGACAAACTACCTAC
AGAGATTTAAAGCTCTAAGGTAAATATAAAATTTTTAAGTGTATAATGTGTTAAACTACTGATTCTAATT
GTTTGTGTATTTTAGATTCCAACCTATGGAACTGATGAATGGGAGCAGTGGTGGAATGCCTTTAATGAGG
AAAACCTGTTTTGCTCAGAAGAAATGCCATCTAGTGATGATGAGGCTACTGCTGACTCTCAACATTCTAC
TCCTCCAAAAAAGAAGAGAAAGGTAGAAGACCCCAAGGACTTTCCTTCAGAATTGCTAAGTTTTTTGAGT
CATGCTGTGTTTAGTAATAGAACTCTTGCTTGCTTTGCTATTTACACCACAAAGGAAAAAGCTGCACTGC
TATACAAGAAAATTATGGAAAAATATTCTGTAACCTTTATAAGTAGGCATAACAGTTATAATCATAACAT
ACTGTTTTTTCTTACTCCACACAGGCATAGAGTGTCTGCTATTAATAACTATGCTCAAAAATTGTGTACC
TTTAGCTTTTTAATTTGTAAAGGGGTTAATAAGGAATATTTGATGTATAGTGCCTTGACTAGAGATCATA
ATCAGCCATACCACATTTGTAGAGGTTTTACTTGCTTTAAAAAACCTCCCACACCTCCCCCTGAACCTGA
AACATAAAATGAATGCAATTGTTGTTGTTAACTTGTTTATTGCAGCTTATAATGGTTACAAATAAAGCAA
TAGCATCACAAATTTCACAAATAAAGCATTTTTTTCACTGCATTCTAGTTGTGGTTTGTCCAAACTCATC
AATGTATCTTATCATGTCTGGATCGGGAATTCGTAATCATGGTCATAGCTGTTTCCTGTGTGAAATTGTT
ATCCGCTCACAATTCCACACAACATACGAGCCGGAAGCATAAAGTGTAAAGCCTGGGGTGCCTAATGAGT
GAGCTAACTCACATTAATTGCGTTGCGCTCACTGCCCGCTTTCCAGTCGGGAAACCTGTCGTGCCAGCTG
CATTAATGAATCGGCCAACGCGCGGGGAGAGGCGGTTTGCGTATTGGGCG
Features (pLannotate 1.2.2; 21 found; start..end, strand, type, name):
    184..772     -  rep_origin     ori: high-copy-number ColE1/pMB1/pBR322/pUC origin of replication
    943..1803    -  CDS            AmpR: β-lactamase; bla; confers resistance to ampicillin, carbenicillin, and related antibiotics
   1804..1908    -  promoter       AmpR promoter: bla
   2003..2038    +  CDS            rop (fragment): Rop protein, which maintains plasmids at low copy number; rop
   2140..2239    +  misc_feature   bom (fragment): basis of mobility region from pBR322
   2247..2650    -  CDS            M13 gene II (fragment) (sequence partly withheld): pII; II; replication
   2740..3168    -  rep_origin     f1 ori (sequence partly withheld): f1 bacteriophage origin of replication; arrow indicates direction of (+) strand synthesis
   3156..3461    -  CDS            M13 gene IV (fragment) (sequence partly withheld): pIV; IV; phage assembly
   3472..3626    -  CDS            lacZα (fragment): LacZα fragment of β-galactosidase; lacZ fragment
   3629..3663    -  misc_feature   MCS (fragment): pUC18/19 multiple cloning site
   3956..4018    +  promoter       Mini-TK promoter: minimal herpes simplex virus (HSV) thymidine kinase promoter
   4078..5727    +  CDS            LUCI_PHOPY: Experimental evidence at protein level: Swiss-Prot protein existence level 1. Produces green light with a wavelength of 562 nm. From Photinus pyralis (Common eastern firefly) (Lampyris pyralis).
   5785..5859    +  CDS            small t antigen (fragment): SV40 (simian virus 40) small t antigen
   5861..5926    +  intron         small t intron: SV40 (simian virus 40) small t antigen intron
   6056..6076    +  CDS            SV40 NLS: nuclear localization signal of SV40 (simian virus 40) large T antigen
   6395..6478    +  CDS            large T antigen (fragment): large T antigen from SV40 (simian virus 40)
   6501..6635    +  polyA_signal   SV40 poly(A) signal: SV40 polyadenylation signal
   6677..6693    -  protein_bind   lac operator: The lac repressor binds to the lac operator to inhibit transcription in E. coli. This inhibition can be relieved by adding lactose or isopropyl-β-D-thiogalactopyranoside (IPTG). lac repressor encoded by lacI
   6701..6731    -  promoter       lac promoter: promoter for the E. coli lac operon
   6746..6767    -  protein_bind   CAP binding site: CAP binding activates transcription in the presence of cAMP. E. coli catabolite activator protein
   6780..1       -  CDS            lacI (fragment) (across the origin): lac repressor; lacI; The lac repressor binds to the lac operator to inhibit transcription in E. coli. This inhibition can be relieved by adding lactose or isopropyl-β-D-thiogalactopyranoside (IPTG).
