[The description below was written by a language model from this plasmid's Addgene catalogue record and pLannotate feature annotations shown in this document.]
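Description:
8X PRE TK luc is a 6,871 bp mammalian luciferase reporter plasmid for measuring transcriptional activity of the progesterone receptor (PGR). It was built on the same backbone as an earlier PRE-TK-luciferase reporter from which it is derived. It is propagated in E. coli as a high-copy plasmid through a ColE1/pUC-type origin and selected with ampicillin via the β-lactamase gene and its own promoter. The backbone also carries an f1 phage origin, along with remnants of older cloning vectors: fragments of lacZα, a pUC multiple cloning site, the lac promoter/operator region, lacI, rop, bom and flanking M13 genes. None of these has a role in the reporter function.

The roughly 2.1 kb payload consists of eight consensus human progesterone response elements (PREs) placed upstream of a minimal herpes simplex virus thymidine kinase promoter, which drives the firefly (Photinus pyralis) luciferase coding sequence. The PRE array was not annotated in the feature table, but according to the catalogue description it should lie in the unannotated stretch between the MCS remnant and the mini-TK promoter. Downstream of luciferase is an SV40-derived processing cassette containing the small t intron and the SV40 polyadenylation signal. The annotated small t, large T and NLS fragments are simply parts of this SV40 segment rather than expressed products. Because the minimal TK promoter has low basal activity on its own, luciferase output depends on ligand-activated PGR binding to the multimerised PREs. The plasmid is therefore suited to transient transfection assays that quantify progesterone receptor signalling, as part of a toolbox developed for that purpose.
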