Addgene plasmid #206161: 8X PRE TK luc
Purpose: Luciferase reporter construct containing 8 consensus PGR binding sites upstream of a minimal TK promoter, derived from Addgene #11350
Depositing lab: Renee van Amerongen. Depositing organization: University of Amsterdam. Publication: A molecular toolbox to study progesterone receptor signaling. Aarts MT, Wagner M, van der Wal T, van Boxtel AL, van Amerongen R. J Mammary Gland Biol Neoplasia. 2023 Nov 29;28(1):24. doi: 10.1007/s10911-023-09550-0. PubMed 38019315.
Backbone
  Vector backbone: same as Addgene #11350
  Backbone size w/o insert (bp): 4805
  Total vector size (bp): 6871
  Vector type: Mammalian Expression, Luciferase
Growth in bacteria
  Bacterial resistance: Ampicillin, 100 μg/mL
  Growth temperature: 37°C
  Growth strain: DH5alpha
  Copy number: High Copy
Gene/Insert
  Gene/Insert name: 8X PRE TK luciferase
  Species: H. sapiens (human), Synthetic; firefly luciferase, minimal promotor is from HSV TK, PRE is human PGR binding site
  Insert size (bp): 2066
  Promoter: min TK
  Cloning method: Restriction Enzyme; 5′ cloning site BamHI (destroyed during cloning); 3′ cloning site BamHI (not destroyed)
  Sequencing primers: 5′ M13 forward; 3′ LucNrev
Resource information
  A portion of this plasmid was derived from a plasmid made by: based on Addgene #11350
Terms and licenses: Academic/Nonprofit Terms; Industry Terms: Not Available to Industry
How to cite: 8X PRE TK luc was a gift from Renee van Amerongen (Addgene plasmid # 206161 ; http://n2t.net/addgene:206161 ; RRID:Addgene_206161)
